Addgene plasmid #142429: TFORF2458
Purpose: Lentiviral vector for overexpressing transcription factor ORFs with unique 24-bp barcodes. Barcodes facilitate identification of transcription factors in pooled screens.
Depositing lab: Feng Zhang. Depositing organization: Broad Institute. Publication: A transcription factor atlas of directed differentiation. Joung J, Ma S, Tay T, Geiger-Schuller KR, Kirchgatterer PC, Verdine VK, Guo B, Arias-Garcia MA, Allen WE, Singh A, Kuksenko O, Abudayyeh OO, Gootenberg JS, Fu Z, Macrae RK, Buenrostro JD, Regev A, Zhang F. Cell. 2023 Jan 5;186(1):209-229.e26. doi: 10.1016/j.cell.2022.11.026. PubMed 36608654.
Backbone
  Vector backbone: pLX_TRC317
  Backbone manufacturer: Broad Institute Genetic Perturbation Platform
  Backbone size w/o insert (bp): 8264
  Vector type: Mammalian Expression, Lentiviral
  Selectable markers: Puromycin
Growth in bacteria
  Bacterial resistance: Ampicillin, 100 μg/mL
  Growth temperature: 37°C
  Growth strain: NEB Stable
  Copy number: High Copy
Gene/Insert
  Gene/Insert name: IRF3
  Species: H. sapiens (human)
  Insert size (bp): 1460
  Entrez Gene: IRF3 (a.k.a. IIAE7)
  Promoter: EF1a
  Cloning method: Unknown
  Sequencing primers: 5′ GGGTGGAGACTGAAGTTAGGCCAG; 3′ CACATAGCGTAAAAGGAGCAACATAG
Terms and licenses: Academic/Nonprofit Terms; Industry Terms: Not Available to Industry
Depositor comments: NM_001197122,XM_006723198,XM_006723197,ENST00000601291 . The transcription factor ORF portion of this plasmid was synthesized by Genewiz. Please test multiple small colonies in case of plasmid recombination. To make this collection available in a timely manner, a portion of this collection was not fully sequenced by Addgene. If an Addgene verified full plasmid sequence is not available, please contact us prior to placing an order to request the full sequence.
How to cite: TFORF2458 was a gift from Feng Zhang (Addgene plasmid # 142429 ; http://n2t.net/addgene:142429 ; RRID:Addgene_142429)
