[The description below was written by a language model from this plasmid's Addgene catalogue record and pLannotate feature annotations shown in this document.]
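Description:
TFORF2458 is a third-generation-style, self-inactivating lentiviral expression plasmid built on the pLX_TRC317 backbone, carrying the human IRF3 open reading frame as one member of a barcoded transcription factor ORF library. In bacteria it is maintained through a high-copy ColE1/pUC-type origin and selected with ampicillin via the β-lactamase gene. An f1 origin and residual lac/T7/T3 cloning-vector elements are also present. The depositor notes a risk of recombination, as is common for plasmids with repeated LTRs.

The viral portion runs from an RSV promoter fused to a truncated HIV-1 5' LTR, which drives Tat-independent production of genomic RNA in packaging cells. It continues through the Ψ packaging signal, a gag fragment, the RRE for Rev-dependent nuclear export and a cPPT/CTS, and ends at a ΔU3 3' LTR that inactivates LTR promoter activity after integration. Within this unit, an SV40 early promoter drives puromycin N-acetyltransferase for selection of transduced mammalian cells, and a separate EF-1α promoter drives IRF3, a key activator of type I interferon and interferon-stimulated gene transcription. The annotation software splits the ORF into a human IRF3 match and an adjacent segment matched to mouse Irf3. This probably reflects the particular human isoform cloned, given the transcript accessions the depositor lists, rather than a chimeric insert. A WPRE downstream of the ORF enhances transcript expression.

According to the record, each library member carries a unique 24-bp barcode, though it is not annotated in the feature table. The barcode allows the overexpressed factor to be identified in pooled screens, such as those for directed differentiation.
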