Features (pLannotate 1.2.2; 32 found; start..end, strand, type, name):
      5..231     +  promoter       RSV promoter: Rous sarcoma virus enhancer/promoter
    232..412     +  LTR            5' LTR (truncated): truncated 5' long terminal repeat (LTR) from HIV-1
    459..584     +  misc_feature   HIV-1 Ψ: packaging signal of human immunodeficiency virus type 1
    568..931     +  CDS            HIV-1 gag (fragment): gag protein from human immunodeficiency virus 1; gag
   1077..1310    +  misc_feature   RRE: The Rev response element (RRE) of HIV-1 allows for Rev-dependent mRNA export from the nucleus to the cytoplasm.
   1687..1713    +  CDS            Rev (fragment): human immunodeficiency virus 1 (HIV-1) Rev protein; rev; enhances nuclear export of unspliced and incompletely spliced viral mRNAs
   1720..1743    +  promoter       SV40 promoter (fragment): SV40 early promoter
   1744..1815    +  promoter       SV40 promoter (fragment): SV40 enhancer and early promoter
   1839..1974    +  rep_origin     SV40 ori: SV40 origin of replication
   2020..2616    +  CDS            PuroR (fragment): puromycin N-acetyltransferase; pac from Streptomyces; confers resistance to puromycin
   2665..2782    +  misc_feature   cPPT/CTS: central polypurine tract and central termination sequence of HIV-1
   2847..2913    +  CDS            small t antigen (fragment): SV40 (simian virus 40) small t antigen
   2920..4098    +  promoter       EF-1α promoter: strong constitutive promoter for human elongation factor EF-1α
   4115..5095    +  CDS            IRF3 (fragment): IRF3_HUMAN - Experimental evidence at protein level: Swiss-Prot protein existence level 1. Key transcriptional regulator of type I interferon (IFN)- dependent immune responses which plays a critical role in the innate immune response against DNA and RNA viruses (PubMed:22394562, PubMed:25636800, PubMed:27302953). Regulates the transcription of type I IFN genes (IFN-alpha and IFN-beta) and IFN-stimulated genes (ISG) by binding to an interferon-stimulated response element (ISRE) in their promoters (PubMed:11846977, PubMed:16846591, PubMed:16979567, PubMed:20049431, PubMed:32972995). Acts as a mo
   5112..5405    +  CDS            Irf3 (fragment): IRF3_MOUSE - Experimental evidence at protein level: Swiss-Prot protein existence level 1. Key transcriptional regulator of type I interferon (IFN)- dependent immune responses which plays a critical role in the innate immune response against DNA and RNA viruses (PubMed:15800576). Regulates the transcription of type I IFN genes (IFN-alpha and IFN- beta) and IFN-stimulated genes (ISG) by binding to an interferon- stimulated response element (ISRE) in their promoters (PubMed:15800576). Acts as a more potent activator of the IFN-beta (IFNB) gene than the IFN-alpha (IFNA) gene and plays a critical
   5486..5539    +  promoter       U6 promoter (fragment): RNA polymerase III promoter for human U6 snRNA
   5581..6169    +  misc_feature   WPRE: woodchuck hepatitis virus posttranscriptional regulatory element
   6220..6239    +  misc_feature   cPPT/CTS (fragment): central polypurine tract and central termination sequence of HIV-1
   6241..6474    +  LTR            3' LTR (ΔU3): self-inactivating 3' long terminal repeat (LTR) from HIV-1
   6552..6673    +  polyA_signal   SV40 poly(A) signal: SV40 polyadenylation signal
   6713..6848    +  rep_origin     SV40 ori: SV40 origin of replication
   6869..6887    -  promoter       T7 promoter: promoter for bacteriophage T7 RNA polymerase
   6895..7050    +  CDS            lacZα (fragment): LacZα fragment of β-galactosidase; lacZ fragment
   7055..7483    +  rep_origin     f1 ori (sequence partly withheld): f1 bacteriophage origin of replication; arrow indicates direction of (+) strand synthesis
   7536..7640    +  promoter       AmpR promoter: bla
   7641..8501    +  CDS            AmpR: β-lactamase; bla; confers resistance to ampicillin, carbenicillin, and related antibiotics
   8672..9260    +  rep_origin     ori: high-copy-number ColE1/pMB1/pBR322/pUC origin of replication
   9443..9535    +  CDS            lacI (fragment): lac repressor; lacI; The lac repressor binds to the lac operator to inhibit transcription in E. coli. This inhibition can be relieved by adding lactose or isopropyl-β-D-thiogalactopyranoside (IPTG).
   9548..9569    +  protein_bind   CAP binding site: CAP binding activates transcription in the presence of cAMP. E. coli catabolite activator protein
   9584..9614    +  promoter       lac promoter: promoter for the E. coli lac operon
   9622..9638    +  protein_bind   lac operator: The lac repressor binds to the lac operator to inhibit transcription in E. coli. This inhibition can be relieved by adding lactose or isopropyl-β-D-thiogalactopyranoside (IPTG). lac repressor encoded by lacI
   9683..9701    +  promoter       T3 promoter: promoter for bacteriophage T3 RNA polymerase
>Addgene plasmid #142429 | TFORF2458 | addgene full sequence | sequence record 397254 | Addgene NGS Result
TTAATGTAGTCTTATGCAATACTCTTGTAGTCTTGCAACATGGTAACGATGAGTTAGCAACATGCCTTAC
AAGGAGAGAAAAAGCACCGTGCATGCCGATTGGTGGAAGTAAGGTGGTACGATCGTGCCTTATTAGGAAG
GCAACAGACGGGTCTGACATGGATTGGACGAACCACTGAATTGCCGCATTGCAGAGATATTGTATTTAAG
TGCCTAGCTCGATACATAAACGGGTCTCTCTGGTTAGACCAGATCTGAGCCTGGGAGCTCTCTGGCTAAC
TAGGGAACCCACTGCTTAAGCCTCAATAAAGCTTGCCTTGAGTGCTTCAAGTAGTGTGTGCCCGTCTGTT
GTGTGACTCTGGTAACTAGAGATCCCTCAGACCCTTTTAGTCAGTGTGGAAAATCTCTAGCAGTGGCGCC
CGAACAGGGACTTGAAAGCGAAAGGGAAACCAGAGGAGCTCTCTCGACGCAGGACTCGGCTTGCTGAAGC
GCGCACGGCAAGAGGCGAGGGGCGGCGACTGGTGAGTACGCCAAAAATTTTGACTAGCGGAGGCTAGAAG
GAGAGAGATGGGTGCGAGAGCGTCAGTATTAAGCGGGGGAGAATTAGATCGCGATGGGAAAAAATTCGGT
TAAGGCCAGGGGGAAAGAAAAAATATAAATTAAAACATATAGTATGGGCAAGCAGGGAGCTAGAACGATT
CGCAGTTAATCCTGGCCTGTTAGAAACATCAGAAGGCTGTAGACAAATACTGGGACAGCTACAACCATCC
CTTCAGACAGGATCAGAAGAACTTAGATCATTATATAATACAGTAGCAACCCTCTATTGTGTGCATCAAA
GGATAGAGATAAAAGACACCAAGGAAGCTTTAGACAAGATAGAGGAAGAGCAAAACAAAAGTAAGACCAC
CGCACAGCAAGCGGCCGCTGATCTTCAGACCTGGAGGAGGAGATATGAGGGACAATTGGAGAAGTGAATT
ATATAAATATAAAGTAGTAAAAATTGAACCATTAGGAGTAGCACCCACCAAGGCAAAGAGAAGAGTGGTG
CAGAGAGAAAAAAGAGCAGTGGGAATAGGAGCTTTGTTCCTTGGGTTCTTGGGAGCAGCAGGAAGCACTA
TGGGCGCAGCGTCAATGACGCTGACGGTACAGGCCAGACAATTATTGTCTGGTATAGTGCAGCAGCAGAA
CAATTTGCTGAGGGCTATTGAGGCGCAACAGCATCTGTTGCAACTCACAGTCTGGGGCATCAAGCAGCTC
CAGGCAAGAATCCTGGCTGTGGAAAGATACCTAAAGGATCAACAGCTCCTGGGGATTTGGGGTTGCTCTG
GAAAACTCATTTGCACCACTGCTGTGCCTTGGAATGCTAGTTGGAGTAATAAATCTCTGGAACAGATTTG
GAATCACACGACCTGGATGGAGTGGGACAGAGAAATTAACAATTACACAAGCTTAATACACTCCTTAATT
GAAGAATCGCAAAACCAGCAAGAAAAGAATGAACAAGAATTATTGGAATTAGATAAATGGGCAAGTTTGT
GGAATTGGTTTAACATAACAAATTGGCTGTGGTATATAAAATTATTCATAATGATAGTAGGAGGCTTGGT
AGGTTTAAGAATAGTTTTTGCTGTACTTTCTATAGTGAATAGAGTTAGGCAGGGATATTCACCATTATCG
TTTCAGACCCACCTCCCAACCCCGAGGGGACCCATGCATTGCATCTCAATTAGTCAGCAACCAGGTGTGG
AAAGTCCCCAGGCTCCCCAGCAGGCAGAAGTATGCAAAGCATGCGTCTCAATTAGTCAGCAACCATAGTC
CCGCCCCTAACTCCGCCCATCCCGCCCCTAACTCCGCCCAGTTCCGCCCATTCTCCGCCCCATGGCTGAC
TAATTTTTTTTATTTATGCAGAGGCCGAGGCCGCCTCGGCCTCTGAGCTATTCCAGAAGTAGTGAGGAGG
CTTTTTTGGAGGCCTAGGCTTTTGCAAAAAGCTTTCTAGAGGTACCACCGGAGCTTACCATGACCGAGTA
CAAGCCCACGGTGCGCCTCGCCACCCGCGACGACGTCCCCAGGGCCGTACGCACCCTCGCCGCCGCGTTC
GCCGACTACCCCGCCACGCGCCACACCGTCGATCCGGACCGCCACATCGAGCGGGTCACCGAGCTGCAAG
AACTCTTCCTCACGCGCGTCGGGCTCGACATCGGCAAGGTGTGGGTCGCGGACGACGGCGCCGCCGTGGC
GGTCTGGACCACGCCGGAGAGCGTCGAAGCGGGGGCGGTGTTCGCCGAGATCGGCCCGCGCATGGCCGAG
TTGAGCGGTTCCCGGCTGGCCGCGCAGCAACAGATGGAAGGCCTCCTGGCGCCGCACCGGCCCAAGGAGC
CCGCGTGGTTCCTGGCCACCGTCGGCGTCTCGCCCGACCACCAGGGCAAGGGTCTGGGCAGCGCCGTCGT
GCTCCCCGGAGTGGAGGCGGCCGAGCGCGCCGGGGTGCCCGCCTTCCTGGAGACCTCCGCGCCCCGCAAC
CTCCCCTTCTACGAGCGGCTCGGCTTCACCGTCACCGCCGACGTCGAGGTGCCCGAAGGACCGCGCACCT
GGTGCATGACCCGCAAGCCCGGTGCCAGTTAACGAATTCTAGATCTTGAGACAAATGGCAGTATTCATCC
ACAATTTTAAAAGAAAAGGGGGGATTGGGGGGTACAGTGCAGGGGAAAGAATAGTAGACATAATAGCAAC
AGACATACAAACTAAAGAATTACAAAAACAAATTACAAAAATTCAAAATTTTCGGGTTTATTACAGGGAC
AGCAGAGATCCACTTTGGCGCCGGCTCGAGGCCTGCAGGTGCAAAGATGGATAAAGTTTTAAACAGAGAG
GAATCTTTGCAGCTAATGGACCTTCTAGGTCTTGAAAGGAGTGGGAATTGGCTCCGGTGCCCGTCAGTGG
GCAGAGCGCACATCGCCCACAGTCCCCGAGAAGTTGGGGGGAGGGGTCGGCAATTGAACCGGTGCCTAGA
GAAGGTGGCGCGGGGTAAACTGGGAAAGTGATGTCGTGTACTGGCTCCGCCTTTTTCCCGAGGGTGGGGG
AGAACCGTATATAAGTGCAGTAGTCGCCGTGAACGTTCTTTTTCGCAACGGGTTTGCCGCCAGAACACAG
GTAAGTGCCGTGTGTGGTTCCCGCGGGCCTGGCCTCTTTACGGGTTATGGCCCTTGCGTGCCTTGAATTA
CTTCCACCTGGCTGCAGTACGTGATTCTTGATCCCGAGCTTCGGGTTGGAAGTGGGTGGGAGAGTTCGAG
GCCTTGCGCTTAAGGAGCCCCTTCGCCTCGTGCTTGAGTTGAGGCCTGGCCTGGGCGCTGGGGCCGCCGC
GTGCGAATCTGGTGGCACCTTCGCGCCTGTCTCGCTGCTTTCGATAAGTCTCTAGCCATTTAAAATTTTT
GATGACCTGCTGCGACGCTTTTTTTCTGGCAAGATAGTCTTGTAAATGCGGGCCAAGATCTGCACACTGG
TATTTCGGTTTTTGGGGCCGCGGGCGGCGACGGGGCCCGTGCGTCCCAGCGCACATGTTCGGCGAGGCGG
GGCCTGCGAGCGCGGCCACCGAGAATCGGACGGGGGTAGTCTCAAGCTGGCCGGCCTGCTCTGGTGCCTG
GCCTCGCGCCGCCGTGTATCGCCCCGCCCTGGGCGGCAAGGCTGGCCCGGTCGGCACCAGTTGCGTGAGC
GGAAAGATGGCCGCTTCCCGGCCCTGCTGCAGGGAGCTCAAAATGGAGGACGCGGCGCTCGGGAGAGCGG
GCGGGTGAGTCACCCACACAAAGGAAAAGGGCCTTTCCGTCCTCAGCCGTCGCTTCATGTGACTCCACGG
AGTACCGGGCGCCGTCCAGGCACCTCGATTAGTTCTCGAGCTTTTGGAGTACGTCGTCTTTAGGTTGGGG
GGAGGGGTTTTATGCGATGGAGTTTCCCCACACTGAGTGGGTGGAGACTGAAGTTAGGCCAGCTTGGCAC
TTGATGTAATTCTCCTTGGAATTTGCCCTTTTTGAGTTTGGATCTTGGTTCATTCTCAAGCCTCAGACAG
TGGTTCAAAGTTTTTTTCTTCCATTTCAGGTGTCGTGAGGCTAGCACCGCCACCATGGGAACCCCAAAGC
CACGGATCCTGCCCTGGCTGGTGTCGCAGCTGGACCTGGGGCAACTGGAGGGCGTGGCCTGGGTGAACAA
GAGCCGCACGCGCTTCCGCATCCCTTGGAAGCACGGCCTACGGCAGGATGCACAGCAGGAGGATTTCGGA
ATCTTCCAGGCCTGGGCCGAGGCCACTGGTGCATATGTTCCCGGGAGGGATAAGCCAGACCTGCCAACCT
GGAAGAGGAATTTCCGCTCTGCCCTCAACCGCAAAGAAGGGTTGCGTTTAGCAGAGGACCGGAGCAAGGA
CCCTCACGACCCACATAAAATCTACGAGTTTGTGAACTCAGGAGTTGGGGACTTTTCCCAGCCAGACACC
TCTCCGGACACCAATGGTGGAGGCAGTACTTCTGATACCCAGGAAGACATTCTGGATGAGTTACTGGGTA
ACATGGTGTTGGCCCCACTCCCAGATCCGGGACCCCCAAGCCTGGCTGTAGCCCCTGAGCCCTGCCCTCA
GCCCCTGCGGAGCCCCAGCTTGGACAATCCCACTCCCTTCCCAAACCTGGGGCCCTCTGAGAACCCACTG
AAGCGGCTGTTGGTGCCGGGGGAAGAGTGGGAGTTCGAGGTGACAGCCTTCTACCGGGGCCGCCAAGTCT
TCCAGCAGACCATCTCCTGCCCGGAGGGCCTGCGGCTGGTGGGGTCCGAAGTGGGAGACAGGACGCTGCC
TGGATGGCCAGTCACACTGCCAGACCCTGGCATGTCCCTGACAGACAGGGGAGTGATGAGCTACGTGAGG
CATGTGCTGAGCTGCCTGGGTGGGGGACTGGCTCTCTGGCGGGCCGGGCAGTGGCTCTGGGCCCAGCGGC
TGGGGCACTGCCACACATACTGGGCAGTGAGCGAGGAGCTGCTCCCCAACAGCGGGCATGGGCCTGATGG
CGAGGTCCCCAAGGACAAGGAAGGAGGCGTGTTTGACCTGGGGCCCTTCATTGTAGGCTCCTGGGCCCCC
AGATCTGATTACCTTCACGGAAGGAAGCGGACGCTCACCACGCTATGCCCTCTGGTTCTGTGTGGGGGAG
TCATGGCCCCAGGACCAGCCGTGGACCAAGAGGCTCGTGATGGTCAAGGTTGTGCCCACGTGCCTCAGGG
CCTTGGTAGAAATGGCCCGGGTAGGGGGTGCCTCCTCCCTGGAGAATACTGTGGACCTGCACATTTCCAA
CAGCCACCCACTCTCCCTCACCTCCGACCAGTACAAGGCCTACCTGCAGGACTTGGTGGAGGGCATGGAT
TTCCAGGGCCCTGGGGAGAGCTGAGCCCTCGCTCCTCATGGTGTGCCTCCAACCCCCCTGTTCCCCACCA
CCTCAACCAATAGTAATGAACTAGTCCGTAACTTGAAAGTATTTCGATTTCTTGGCTTTATATATCTTGT
GGAAAGGACGATGGCTAATTCGGATTAGTCAGCCCACGCGTTAAGTCGACAATCAACCTCTGGATTACAA
AATTTGTGAAAGATTGACTGGTATTCTTAACTATGTTGCTCCTTTTACGCTATGTGGATACGCTGCTTTA
ATGCCTTTGTATCATGCTATTGCTTCCCGTATGGCTTTCATTTTCTCCTCCTTGTATAAATCCTGGTTGC
TGTCTCTTTATGAGGAGTTGTGGCCCGTTGTCAGGCAACGTGGCGTGGTGTGCACTGTGTTTGCTGACGC
AACCCCCACTGGTTGGGGCATTGCCACCACCTGTCAGCTCCTTTCCGGGACTTTCGCTTTCCCCCTCCCT
ATTGCCACGGCGGAACTCATCGCCGCCTGCCTTGCCCGCTGCTGGACAGGGGCTCGGCTGTTGGGCACTG
ACAATTCCGTGGTGTTGTCGGGGAAATCATCGTCCTTTCCTTGGCTGCTCGCCTGTGTTGCCACCTGGAT
TCTGCGCGGGACGTCCTTCTGCTACGTCCCTTCGGCCCTCAATCCAGCGGACCTTCCTTCCCGCGGCCTG
CTGCCGGCTCTGCGGCCTCTTCCGCGTCTTCGCCTTCGCCCTCAGACGAGTCGGATCTCCCTTTGGGCCG
CCTCCCCGCGTCGACTTTAAGACCAATGACTTACAAGGCAGCTGTAGATCTTAGCCACTTTTTAAAAGAA
AAGGGGGGACTGGAAGGGCTAATTCACTCCCAACGAAGACAAGATCTGCTTTTTGCTTGTACTGGGTCTC
TCTGGTTAGACCAGATCTGAGCCTGGGAGCTCTCTGGCTAACTAGGGAACCCACTGCTTAAGCCTCAATA
AAGCTTGCCTTGAGTGCTTCAAGTAGTGTGTGCCCGTCTGTTGTGTGACTCTGGTAACTAGAGATCCCTC
AGACCCTTTTAGTCAGTGTGGAAAATCTCTAGCAGTACGTATAGTAGTTCATGTCATCTTATTATTCAGT
ATTTATAACTTGCAAAGAAATGAATATCAGAGAGTGAGAGGAACTTGTTTATTGCAGCTTATAATGGTTA
CAAATAAAGCAATAGCATCACAAATTTCACAAATAAAGCATTTTTTTCACTGCATTCTAGTTGTGGTTTG
TCCAAACTCATCAATGTATCTTATCATGTCTGGCTCTAGCTATCCCGCCCCTAACTCCGCCCATCCCGCC
CCTAACTCCGCCCAGTTCCGCCCATTCTCCGCCCCATGGCTGACTAATTTTTTTTATTTATGCAGAGGCC
GAGGCCGCCTCGGCCTCTGAGCTATTCCAGAAGTAGTGAGGAGGCTTTTTTGGAGGCCTAGGGACGTACC
CAATTCGCCCTATAGTGAGTCGTATTACGCGCGCTCACTGGCCGTCGTTTTACAACGTCGTGACTGGGAA
AACCCTGGCGTTACCCAACTTAATCGCCTTGCAGCACATCCCCCTTTCGCCAGCTGGCGTAATAGCGAAG
AGGCCCGCACCGATCGCCCTTCCCAACAGTTGCGCAGCCTGAATGGCGAATGGG
[124 nt withheld, positions 7055-7178]
C
[91 nt withheld, positions 7180-7270]
A
[49 nt withheld, positions 7272-7320]
CCTTTGACGTTGGAGTCCACGTTCTTT
[37 nt withheld, positions 7348-7384]
ACCCTATCTCGGTCTATTCTTTTGATTTATAAGGGATTTTGCCGATTTCGGCCTATTGGTTAAAAAATGA
GCTGATTTAACAAAAATTTAACGCGAATTTTAACAAAATATTAACGCTTACAATTTAGGTGGCACTTTTC
GGGGAAATGTGCGCGGAACCCCTATTTGTTTATTTTTCTAAATACATTCAAATATGTATCCGCTCATGAG
ACAATAACCCTGATAAATGCTTCAATAATATTGAAAAAGGAAGAGTATGAGTATTCAACATTTCCGTGTC
GCCCTTATTCCCTTTTTTGCGGCATTTTGCCTTCCTGTTTTTGCTCACCCAGAAACGCTGGTGAAAGTAA
AAGATGCTGAAGATCAGTTGGGTGCACGAGTGGGTTACATCGAACTGGATCTCAACAGCGGTAAGATCCT
TGAGAGTTTTCGCCCCGAAGAACGTTTTCCAATGATGAGCACTTTTAAAGTTCTGCTATGTGGCGCGGTA
TTATCCCGTATTGACGCCGGGCAAGAGCAACTCGGTCGCCGCATACACTATTCTCAGAATGACTTGGTTG
AGTACTCACCAGTCACAGAAAAGCATCTTACGGATGGCATGACAGTAAGAGAATTATGCAGTGCTGCCAT
AACCATGAGTGATAACACTGCGGCCAACTTACTTCTGACAACGATCGGAGGACCGAAGGAGCTAACCGCT
TTTTTGCACAACATGGGGGATCATGTAACTCGCCTTGATCGTTGGGAACCGGAGCTGAATGAAGCCATAC
CAAACGACGAGCGTGACACCACGATGCCTGTAGCAATGGCAACAACGTTGCGCAAACTATTAACTGGCGA
ACTACTTACTCTAGCTTCCCGGCAACAATTAATAGACTGGATGGAGGCGGATAAAGTTGCAGGACCACTT
CTGCGCTCGGCCCTTCCGGCTGGCTGGTTTATTGCTGATAAATCTGGAGCCGGTGAGCGTGGGTCTCGCG
GTATCATTGCAGCACTGGGGCCAGATGGTAAGCCCTCCCGTATCGTAGTTATCTACACGACGGGGAGTCA
GGCAACTATGGATGAACGAAATAGACAGATCGCTGAGATAGGTGCCTCACTGATTAAGCATTGGTAACTG
TCAGACCAAGTTTACTCATATATACTTTAGATTGATTTAAAACTTCATTTTTAATTTAAAAGGATCTAGG
TGAAGATCCTTTTTGATAATCTCATGACCAAAATCCCTTAACGTGAGTTTTCGTTCCACTGAGCGTCAGA
CCCCGTAGAAAAGATCAAAGGATCTTCTTGAGATCCTTTTTTTCTGCGCGTAATCTGCTGCTTGCAAACA
AAAAAACCACCGCTACCAGCGGTGGTTTGTTTGCCGGATCAAGAGCTACCAACTCTTTTTCCGAAGGTAA
CTGGCTTCAGCAGAGCGCAGATACCAAATACTGTTCTTCTAGTGTAGCCGTAGTTAGGCCACCACTTCAA
GAACTCTGTAGCACCGCCTACATACCTCGCTCTGCTAATCCTGTTACCAGTGGCTGCTGCCAGTGGCGAT
AAGTCGTGTCTTACCGGGTTGGACTCAAGACGATAGTTACCGGATAAGGCGCAGCGGTCGGGCTGAACGG
GGGGTTCGTGCACACAGCCCAGCTTGGAGCGAACGACCTACACCGAACTGAGATACCTACAGCGTGAGCT
ATGAGAAAGCGCCACGCTTCCCGAAGGGAGAAAGGCGGACAGGTATCCGGTAAGCGGCAGGGTCGGAACA
GGAGAGCGCACGAGGGAGCTTCCAGGGGGAAACGCCTGGTATCTTTATAGTCCTGTCGGGTTTCGCCACC
TCTGACTTGAGCGTCGATTTTTGTGATGCTCGTCAGGGGGGCGGAGCCTATGGAAAAACGCCAGCAACGC
GGCCTTTTTACGGTTCCTGGCCTTTTGCTGGCCTTTTGCTCACATGTTCTTTCCTGCGTTATCCCCTGAT
TCTGTGGATAACCGTATTACCGCCTTTGAGTGAGCTGATACCGCTCGCCGCAGCCGAACGACCGAGCGCA
GCGAGTCAGTGAGCGAGGAAGCGGAAGAGCGCCCAATACGCAAACCGCCTCTCCCCGCGCGTTGGCCGAT
TCATTAATGCAGCTGGCACGACAGGTTTCCCGACTGGAAAGCGGGCAGTGAGCGCAACGCAATTAATGTG
AGTTAGCTCACTCATTAGGCACCCCAGGCTTTACACTTTATGCTTCCGGCTCGTATGTTGTGTGGAATTG
TGAGCGGATAACAATTTCACACAGGAAACAGCTATGACCATGATTACGCCAAGCGCGCAATTAACCCTCA
CTAAAGGGAACAAAAGCTGGAGCTGCAAGC
