>Addgene plasmid #142429 | TFORF2458 | depositor partial sequence | sequence record 279425 | Insert
ACCGCCACCATGGGAACCCCAAAGCCACGGATCCTGCCCTGGCTGGTGTCGCAGCTGGACCTGGGGCAAC
TGGAGGGCGTGGCCTGGGTGAACAAGAGCCGCACGCGCTTCCGCATCCCTTGGAAGCACGGCCTACGGCA
GGATGCACAGCAGGAGGATTTCGGAATCTTCCAGGCCTGGGCCGAGGCCACTGGTGCATATGTTCCCGGG
AGGGATAAGCCAGACCTGCCAACCTGGAAGAGGAATTTCCGCTCTGCCCTCAACCGCAAAGAAGGGTTGC
GTTTAGCAGAGGACCGGAGCAAGGACCCTCACGACCCACATAAAATCTACGAGTTTGTGAACTCAGGAGT
TGGGGACTTTTCCCAGCCAGACACCTCTCCGGACACCAATGGTGGAGGCAGTACTTCTGATACCCAGGAA
GACATTCTGGATGAGTTACTGGGTAACATGGTGTTGGCCCCACTCCCAGATCCGGGACCCCCAAGCCTGG
CTGTAGCCCCTGAGCCCTGCCCTCAGCCCCTGCGGAGCCCCAGCTTGGACAATCCCACTCCCTTCCCAAA
CCTGGGGCCCTCTGAGAACCCACTGAAGCGGCTGTTGGTGCCGGGGGAAGAGTGGGAGTTCGAGGTGACA
GCCTTCTACCGGGGCCGCCAAGTCTTCCAGCAGACCATCTCCTGCCCGGAGGGCCTGCGGCTGGTGGGGT
CCGAAGTGGGAGACAGGACGCTGCCTGGATGGCCAGTCACACTGCCAGACCCTGGCATGTCCCTGACAGA
CAGGGGAGTGATGAGCTACGTGAGGCATGTGCTGAGCTGCCTGGGTGGGGGACTGGCTCTCTGGCGGGCC
GGGCAGTGGCTCTGGGCCCAGCGGCTGGGGCACTGCCACACATACTGGGCAGTGAGCGAGGAGCTGCTCC
CCAACAGCGGGCATGGGCCTGATGGCGAGGTCCCCAAGGACAAGGAAGGAGGCGTGTTTGACCTGGGGCC
CTTCATTGTAGGCTCCTGGGCCCCCAGATCTGATTACCTTCACGGAAGGAAGCGGACGCTCACCACGCTA
TGCCCTCTGGTTCTGTGTGGGGGAGTCATGGCCCCAGGACCAGCCGTGGACCAAGAGGCTCGTGATGGTC
AAGGTTGTGCCCACGTGCCTCAGGGCCTTGGTAGAAATGGCCCGGGTAGGGGGTGCCTCCTCCCTGGAGA
ATACTGTGGACCTGCACATTTCCAACAGCCACCCACTCTCCCTCACCTCCGACCAGTACAAGGCCTACCT
GCAGGACTTGGTGGAGGGCATGGATTTCCAGGGCCCTGGGGAGAGCTGAGCCCTCGCTCCTCATGGTGTG
CCTCCAACCCCCCTGTTCCCCACCACCTCAACCAATAGTAATGAACTAGTCCGTAACTTGAAAGTATTTC
GATTTCTTGGCTTTATATATCTTGTGGAAAGGACGATGGCTAATTCGGATTAGTCAGCCC
