>Addgene plasmid #142429 | TFORF2458 | depositor partial sequence | sequence record 279426 | Barcode
TGGCTAATTCGGATTAGTCAGCCC
